Addgene plasmid #85190: pRS402-GPD-GFP(S65T)
Purpose: Integrating plasmid, GFP(S65T) under GPD promoter
Depositing lab: David Bartel. Depositing organization: Whitehead Institute for Biomedical Research. Publication: Structure of yeast Argonaute with guide RNA. Nakanishi K, Weinberg DE, Bartel DP, Patel DJ. Nature. 2012 Jun 20;486(7403):368-74. doi: 10.1038/nature11211. PubMed 22722195.
Backbone
  Vector backbone: pRS402
  Modifications to backbone: GFP was amplified from pFA6a-GFP(S65T)-kanMX6 and cloned between GPD promoter and CYC1 terminator
  Vector type: Yeast Expression ; integrating, shuttle vector
Growth in bacteria
  Bacterial resistance: Ampicillin, 100 μg/mL
  Growth temperature: 37°C
  Growth strain: DH5alpha
  Copy number: Unknown
Gene/Insert
  Gene/Insert name: EGFP
  Species: Synthetic
  Promoter: GPD
  Cloning method: Restriction Enzyme; 5′ cloning site SpeI (not destroyed); 3′ cloning site XhoI (not destroyed)
  Sequencing primers: 5′ GPDpro-F (5'-CGGTAGGTATTGATTGTAATTCTG-3'); 3′ CYC1
Terms and licenses: Academic/Nonprofit Terms; Industry Terms: Not Available to Industry
How to cite: pRS402-GPD-GFP(S65T) was a gift from David Bartel (Addgene plasmid # 85190 ; http://n2t.net/addgene:85190 ; RRID:Addgene_85190)
