[The description below was written by a language model from this plasmid's Addgene catalogue record and pLannotate feature annotations shown in this document.]
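Description:
pRS402-GPD-GFP(S65T) is a yeast integrating shuttle vector built on the pRS402 backbone for constitutive expression of green fluorescent protein in Saccharomyces cerevisiae. In E. coli it is propagated through a high-copy ColE1/pUC-type origin and selected with ampicillin via the β-lactamase gene. An f1 origin and remnants of the pBluescript-style cloning region (lac promoter and operator, lacZα fragment, flanking T3 and T7 promoters) are also present. No yeast replication origin or centromere is annotated, consistent with its integrating design: the plasmid must recombine into the genome to be maintained. The yeast marker is ADE2 with its own promoter, which allows selection for adenine prototrophy in an ade2 host and can provide homology for targeting integration, typically to the ADE2 locus.

The payload is a GFP coding sequence carrying the S65T mutation, which gives brighter fluorescence and a simplified excitation peak relative to wild-type GFP. According to the record it was amplified from pFA6a-GFP(S65T)-kanMX6 and cloned as a SpeI–XhoI fragment, with both sites retained. It sits between the strong constitutive GPD (TDH3, glyceraldehyde-3-phosphate dehydrogenase) promoter and the CYC1 transcription terminator. The catalogue lists the insert as EGFP, whereas the plasmid name and cloning note specify GFP(S65T), and the feature table simply annotates it as GFP.

Two full sequences are on file, a depositor version of 7,077 nt and a sequencing-derived version of 7,235 nt. They share the same expression cassette and markers and differ mainly in the backbone flanking ADE2, where the longer record shows an extra f1 ori fragment and a longer bom fragment. The construct provides stable GFP expression from an integrated copy, suited to use as a reporter strain. The record does not spell out its specific role in the associated yeast Argonaute study.
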