Features (pLannotate 1.2.2; 19 found; start..end, strand, type, name):
     96..200     +  promoter       AmpR promoter: bla
    201..1061    +  CDS            AmpR: β-lactamase; bla; confers resistance to ampicillin, carbenicillin, and related antibiotics
   1232..1820    +  rep_origin     ori: high-copy-number ColE1/pMB1/pBR322/pUC origin of replication
   2003..2095    +  CDS            lacI (fragment): lac repressor; lacI; The lac repressor binds to the lac operator to inhibit transcription in E. coli. This inhibition can be relieved by adding lactose or isopropyl-β-D-thiogalactopyranoside (IPTG).
   2108..2129    +  protein_bind   CAP binding site: CAP binding activates transcription in the presence of cAMP. E. coli catabolite activator protein
   2144..2174    +  promoter       lac promoter: promoter for the E. coli lac operon
   2182..2198    +  protein_bind   lac operator: The lac repressor binds to the lac operator to inhibit transcription in E. coli. This inhibition can be relieved by adding lactose or isopropyl-β-D-thiogalactopyranoside (IPTG). lac repressor encoded by lacI
   2243..2261    +  promoter       T3 promoter: promoter for bacteriophage T3 RNA polymerase
   2286..2929    +  promoter       GAP promoter: S. cerevisiae TDH3; promoter for glyceraldehyde-3-phosphate dehydrogenase
   2953..3666    +  CDS            GFP: Aequoria victoria green fluorescent protein
   3673..3920    +  terminator     CYC1 terminator: S. cerevisiae CYC1; transcription terminator for CYC1
   3939..3957    -  promoter       T7 promoter: promoter for bacteriophage T7 RNA polymerase
   3965..4120    +  CDS            lacZα (fragment): LacZα fragment of β-galactosidase; lacZ fragment
   4128..4583    +  rep_origin     f1 ori (sequence partly withheld): f1 bacteriophage origin of replication; arrow indicates direction of (+) strand synthesis
   4584..4635    -  misc_feature   bom (fragment): basis of mobility region from pBR322
   4791..6503    -  CDS            ADE2: PUR6_YEAST - Experimental evidence at protein level: Swiss-Prot protein existence level 1. From Saccharomyces cerevisiae (strain ATCC 204508 / S288c) (Baker's yeast).
   6504..6879    -  promoter       ADE2 promoter: S. cerevisiae ADE2
   6892..6941    -  misc_feature   bom (fragment): basis of mobility region from pBR322
   7043..1       -  CDS            rop (fragment) (across the origin): Rop protein, which maintains plasmids at low copy number; rop
>Addgene plasmid #85190 | pRS402-GPD-GFP(S65T) | depositor full sequence | sequence record 164274 | pRS402-GPD-GFP(S65T) sequence 7077 bps
GACGAAAGGGCCTCGTGATACGCCTATTTTTATAGGTTAATGTCATGATAATAATGGTTTCTTAGACGTC
AGGTGGCACTTTTCGGGGAAATGTGCGCGGAACCCCTATTTGTTTATTTTTCTAAATACATTCAAATATG
TATCCGCTCATGAGACAATAACCCTGATAAATGCTTCAATAATATTGAAAAAGGAAGAGTATGAGTATTC
AACATTTCCGTGTCGCCCTTATTCCCTTTTTTGCGGCATTTTGCCTTCCTGTTTTTGCTCACCCAGAAAC
GCTGGTGAAAGTAAAAGATGCTGAAGATCAGTTGGGTGCACGAGTGGGTTACATCGAACTGGATCTCAAC
AGCGGTAAGATCCTTGAGAGTTTTCGCCCCGAAGAACGTTTTCCAATGATGAGCACTTTTAAAGTTCTGC
TATGTGGCGCGGTATTATCCCGTATTGACGCCGGGCAAGAGCAACTCGGTCGCCGCATACACTATTCTCA
GAATGACTTGGTTGAGTACTCACCAGTCACAGAAAAGCATCTTACGGATGGCATGACAGTAAGAGAATTA
TGCAGTGCTGCCATAACCATGAGTGATAACACTGCGGCCAACTTACTTCTGACAACGATCGGAGGACCGA
AGGAGCTAACCGCTTTTTTGCACAACATGGGGGATCATGTAACTCGCCTTGATCGTTGGGAACCGGAGCT
GAATGAAGCCATACCAAACGACGAGCGTGACACCACGATGCCTGTAGCAATGGCAACAACGTTGCGCAAA
CTATTAACTGGCGAACTACTTACTCTAGCTTCCCGGCAACAATTAATAGACTGGATGGAGGCGGATAAAG
TTGCAGGACCACTTCTGCGCTCGGCCCTTCCGGCTGGCTGGTTTATTGCTGATAAATCTGGAGCCGGTGA
GCGTGGGTCTCGCGGTATCATTGCAGCACTGGGGCCAGATGGTAAGCCCTCCCGTATCGTAGTTATCTAC
ACGACGGGGAGTCAGGCAACTATGGATGAACGAAATAGACAGATCGCTGAGATAGGTGCCTCACTGATTA
AGCATTGGTAACTGTCAGACCAAGTTTACTCATATATACTTTAGATTGATTTAAAACTTCATTTTTAATT
TAAAAGGATCTAGGTGAAGATCCTTTTTGATAATCTCATGACCAAAATCCCTTAACGTGAGTTTTCGTTC
CACTGAGCGTCAGACCCCGTAGAAAAGATCAAAGGATCTTCTTGAGATCCTTTTTTTCTGCGCGTAATCT
GCTGCTTGCAAACAAAAAAACCACCGCTACCAGCGGTGGTTTGTTTGCCGGATCAAGAGCTACCAACTCT
TTTTCCGAAGGTAACTGGCTTCAGCAGAGCGCAGATACCAAATACTGTCCTTCTAGTGTAGCCGTAGTTA
GGCCACCACTTCAAGAACTCTGTAGCACCGCCTACATACCTCGCTCTGCTAATCCTGTTACCAGTGGCTG
CTGCCAGTGGCGATAAGTCGTGTCTTACCGGGTTGGACTCAAGACGATAGTTACCGGATAAGGCGCAGCG
GTCGGGCTGAACGGGGGGTTCGTGCACACAGCCCAGCTTGGAGCGAACGACCTACACCGAACTGAGATAC
CTACAGCGTGAGCTATGAGAAAGCGCCACGCTTCCCGAAGGGAGAAAGGCGGACAGGTATCCGGTAAGCG
GCAGGGTCGGAACAGGAGAGCGCACGAGGGAGCTTCCAGGGGGAAACGCCTGGTATCTTTATAGTCCTGT
CGGGTTTCGCCACCTCTGACTTGAGCGTCGATTTTTGTGATGCTCGTCAGGGGGGCGGAGCCTATGGAAA
AACGCCAGCAACGCGGCCTTTTTACGGTTCCTGGCCTTTTGCTGGCCTTTTGCTCACATGTTCTTTCCTG
CGTTATCCCCTGATTCTGTGGATAACCGTATTACCGCCTTTGAGTGAGCTGATACCGCTCGCCGCAGCCG
AACGACCGAGCGCAGCGAGTCAGTGAGCGAGGAAGCGGAAGAGCGCCCAATACGCAAACCGCCTCTCCCC
GCGCGTTGGCCGATTCATTAATGCAGCTGGCACGACAGGTTTCCCGACTGGAAAGCGGGCAGTGAGCGCA
ACGCAATTAATGTGAGTTACCTCACTCATTAGGCACCCCAGGCTTTACACTTTATGCTTCCGGCTCCTAT
GTTGTGTGGAATTGTGAGCGGATAACAATTTCACACAGGAAACAGCTATGACCATGATTACGCCAAGCGC
GCAATTAACCCTCACTAAAGGGAACAAAAGCTGGAGCTCAGTTTATCATTATCAATACTCGCCATTTCAA
AGAATACGTAAATAATTAATAGTAGTGATTTTCCTAACTTTATTTAGTCAAAAAATTAGCCTTTTAATTC
TGCTGTAACCCGTACATGCCCAAAATAGGGGGCGGGTTACACAGAATATATAACATCGTAGGTGTCTGGG
TGAACAGTTTATTCCTGGCATCCACTAAATATAATGGAGCCCGCTTTTTAAGCTGGCATCCAGAAAAAAA
AAGAATCCCAGCACCAAAATATTGTTTTCTTCACCAACCATCAGTTCATAGGTCCATTCTCTTAGCGCAA
CTACAGAGAACAGGGGCACAAACAGGCAAAAAACGGGCACAACCTCAATGGAGTGATGCAACCTGCCTGG
AGTAAATGATGACACAAGGCAATTGACCCACGCATGTATCTATCTCATTTTCTTACACCTTCTATTACCT
TCTGCTCTCTCTGATTTGGAAAAAGCTGAAAAAAAAGGTTGAAACCAGTTCCCTGAAATTATTCCCCTAC
TTGACTAATAAGTATATAAAGACGGTAGGTATTGATTGTAATTCTGTAAATCTATTTCTTAAACTTCTTA
AATTCTACTTTTATAGTTAGTCTTTTTTTTAGTTTTAAAACACCAGAACTTAGTTTCGACGGATTCTAGA
ACTAGTATGGTTAGTAAAGGAGAAGAACTTTTCACTGGAGTTGTCCCAATTCTTGTTGAATTAGATGGTG
ATGTTAATGGGCACAAATTTTCTGTCAGTGGAGAGGGTGAAGGTGATGCAACATACGGAAAACTTACCCT
TAAATTTATTTGCACTACTGGAAAACTACCTGTTCCATGGCCAACACTTGTCACTACTTTCACTTATGGT
GTTCAATGCTTTTCAAGATACCCAGATCATATGAAACGGCATGACTTTTTCAAGAGTGCCATGCCCGAAG
GTTATGTACAGGAAAGAACTATATTTTTCAAAGATGACGGGAACTACAAGACACGTGCTGAAGTCAAGTT
TGAAGGTGATACCCTTGTTAATAGAATCGAGTTAAAAGGTATTGATTTTAAAGAAGATGGAAACATTCTT
GGACACAAATTGGAATACAACTATAACTCACACAATGTATACATCATGGCAGACAAACAAAAGAATGGAA
TCAAAGTTAACTTCAAAATTAGACACAACATTGAAGATGGAAGCGTTCAACTAGCAGACCATTATCAACA
AAATACTCCAATTGGCGATGGCCCTGTCCTTTTACCAGACAACCATTACCTGTCCACACAATCTGCCCTT
TCGAAAGATCCCAACGAAAAGAGAGACCACATGGTCCTTCTTGAGTTTGTAACAGCTGCTGGGATTACAC
ATGGCATGGATGAACTATACAAATAGCTCGAGTCATGTAATTAGTTATGTCACGCTTACATTCACGCCCT
CCCCCCACATCCGCTCTAACCGAAAAGGAAGGAGTTAGACAACCTGAAGTCTAGGTCCCTATTTATTTTT
TTATAGTTATGTTAGTATTAAGAACGTTATTTATATTTCAAATTTTTCTTTTTTTTCTGTACAGACGCGT
GTACGCATGTAACATTATACTGAAAACCTTGCTTGAGAAGGTTTTGGGACGCTCGAAGGCTTTAATTTGC
GGCCGGTACCCAATTCGCCCTATAGTGAGTCGTATTACGCGCGCTCACTGGCCGTCGTTTTACAACGTCG
TGACTGGGAAAACCCTGGCGTTACCCAACTTAATCGCCTTGCAGCACATCCCCCTTTCGCCAGCTGGCGT
AATAGCGAAGAGGCCCGCACCGATCGCCCTTCCCAACAGTTGCGCAGCCTGAATGGCGAATGGCGCG
[124 nt withheld, positions 4128-4251]
C
[91 nt withheld, positions 4253-4343]
A
[49 nt withheld, positions 4345-4393]
CCTTTGACGTTGGAGTCCACGTTCTTT
[37 nt withheld, positions 4421-4457]
ACCCTATCTCGGTCTATTCTTTTGATTTATAAGGGATTTTGCCGATTTCGGCCTATTGGTTAAAAAATGA
GCTGATTTAACAAAAATTTAACGCGAATTTTAACAAAATATTAACGTTTACAATTTCCTGATGCGGTATT
TTCTCCTTACGCATCTGTGCGGTATTTCACACCGCATAGATCTTATGTATGAAATTCTTAAAAAAGGACA
CCTGTAAGCGTTGATTTCTATGTATGAAGTCCACATTTGATGTAATCATAACAAAGCCTAAAAAATAGGT
ATATCATTTTATAATTATTTGCTGTACAAGTATATCAATAAACTTATATATTACTTGTTTTCTAGATAAG
CTTCGTAACCGACAGTTTCTAACTTTTGTGCTTTGACAAGAACTTCTTCTTCTTGCTTTAATAAAAACTG
TTCCATTTTCGTTGTATAACTTGAATCATAAGCGCCAAGCAGTCTGACAGCCAACAGCGCAGCGTTCGTA
CTATTATTAATAGCGACGGTAGCTACTGGAACACCTCTAGGCATTTGCACAATTGAATGTAAAGAATCTA
CTCCATCTAGACAAGAACCTTTTACGGGCACACCGATGACAGGAAGTGGTGTCATTGCAGCCACCATACC
TGGCAAGTGAGCAGCCCCACCAGCTCCAGCGATAATTGTTTTAATTCCACGCTTGCTTGCGGAAATAGCA
TATGCTGACATCCTATGTGGAGTTCTATGAGCAGAGACTATTGTCACTTCAAATGGAACGCCAAAATCTT
TTAAAACCGCACATGCGGCAGACATTACCGGCAAGTCAGAGTCTGATCCCATGATGATTCCAACCAATGG
TTTGACCATTGCTTCCAAGTCCAACTTTTGAGCGACAGAGATTTTGATTGGAATATCAGTTCTACCTGTA
ATGTAGTTCAGCCTTTGTTCACATTCCGCCATACTGGAGGCAATAATATTTATGTGACCTACTTTTCTGT
TAGGTCTAGACTCTTTTCCATATAAGTACACTGAGGAACCTGGAGTCGCCAATGCTCTTTCGCAAGTTTC
TAGCTCTTTATCTTTTGTATGTTTGTCTCCAAGAACATTTAGCATAATGGCGTTCGTTGTAATGGTGGAG
AAAGATGTGAAATTCTTTGGCATTGGCAAATCCAATATTGATCTCAAATGAGCTTCAAATTGAGAAGTGA
CGCAAGCATCAATGGTATAATGTCCAGAGTTGTGAGGCCTTGGGGCAATTTCGTTAATAAGCAATTCCCC
TGTTTCTAAATAGAACATTTCCACACCAAATATACCACAACCGGGAAAAGATTTGATTGCATTTTCTGCC
AACAACTTCGCCTTAAGTTGAACGGAGTCCGGAACTCTAGCAGGCGCATAACATAAGTCACAAATATTGT
CCTTGTGGATAGTCTCTACAATTGGGTAAGAAAACACTAAACCGTTAACAGACCTCACAATCATGACTGC
TAATTCTTTAGTAAATGGTGCCCATTTTTCGGCGTACAAAGGACGATCCTTCAGTACTTCCAAAGCTTCC
GGAATCATTTCCTTATTCTTTACAACGAAGTTACCTCTTCCATCGTATGCCAAAGTCCTCGACTTCAAGA
CGAATGGAAAACCCAAATCTCTTCCAACATTCAATAGGGACGTCTCACTGGCTTGTTCCACAGGAACACT
TTGGGTAACTGCTATACCATTTTTGATTAAATGCTCTTTTTGAATATATTTGTCTTGTATCAATCTGATT
GTTTCTGGAGAAGGGTAAATTTTTAATTTGGGATGTTTTACTTGAAGATTCTTTAGTGTAGGAACATCAA
CATGCTCAATCTCAATCGTTAGCACATCACATTTTTCAGCTAGTTTTTCGATATCAAGAGGATTGGAAAA
GGAGCCATTAACGTGGTCATTGGAGTTGCTTATTTGTTTGGCAGGAGAATTTTCAGCATCTAGTATTACC
GTCTTAATGTTGAGCCTGTTTGCTGCCTCAACAATCATACGTCCCAATTGTCCCCCTCCTAATATACCAA
CTGTTCTAGAATCCATACTTGATTGTTTTGTCCGATTTTCTTGTTTTTCTTGATTGTTATAGTAGGATGT
ACTTAGAAGAGAGATCCAACGATTTTACGCACCAATTTATACATGAAATGCTCCATAATATTGTCCATTT
AGTTCTTAATAAAAGGTCAGCAAGAGTCAATCACTTAGTATTACCCGGTTCGTAGCCATGCAACAAGAGT
CATTTGTCAGCATAGCTGTAATAATCAATCATGACGTAAGAAATGTATCATAATTAAAAGTTGTTAAAGA
TGTCAGTGTTATGTTGGTGTTACAAAATTCTCGGCTTCTCACTAATATTTAATATCTCTTAAATTTTATC
TGTCTTTGATTCTTTTAAGAAAAGTTATGTATTATTCAAGAATTAATTCAGATCTATGGTGCACTCTCAG
TACAATCTGCTCTGATGCCGCATAGTTAAGCCAGCCCCGACACCCGCCAACACCCGCTGACGCGCCCTGA
CGGGCTTGTCTGCTCCCGGCATCCGCTTACAGACAAGCTGTGACCGTCTCCGGGAGCTGCATGTGTCAGA
GGTTTTCACCGTCATCACCGAAACGCGCGA
