Features (pLannotate 1.2.2; 20 found; start..end, strand, type, name):
     96..200     +  promoter       AmpR promoter: bla
    201..1061    +  CDS            AmpR: β-lactamase; bla; confers resistance to ampicillin, carbenicillin, and related antibiotics
   1232..1820    +  rep_origin     ori: high-copy-number ColE1/pMB1/pBR322/pUC origin of replication
   2003..2095    +  CDS            lacI (fragment): lac repressor; lacI; The lac repressor binds to the lac operator to inhibit transcription in E. coli. This inhibition can be relieved by adding lactose or isopropyl-β-D-thiogalactopyranoside (IPTG).
   2108..2129    +  protein_bind   CAP binding site: CAP binding activates transcription in the presence of cAMP. E. coli catabolite activator protein
   2144..2174    +  promoter       lac promoter: promoter for the E. coli lac operon
   2182..2198    +  protein_bind   lac operator: The lac repressor binds to the lac operator to inhibit transcription in E. coli. This inhibition can be relieved by adding lactose or isopropyl-β-D-thiogalactopyranoside (IPTG). lac repressor encoded by lacI
   2243..2261    +  promoter       T3 promoter: promoter for bacteriophage T3 RNA polymerase
   2286..2929    +  promoter       GAP promoter: S. cerevisiae TDH3; promoter for glyceraldehyde-3-phosphate dehydrogenase
   2953..3666    +  CDS            GFP: Aequoria victoria green fluorescent protein
   3673..3920    +  terminator     CYC1 terminator: S. cerevisiae CYC1; transcription terminator for CYC1
   3939..3957    -  promoter       T7 promoter: promoter for bacteriophage T7 RNA polymerase
   3965..4120    +  CDS            lacZα (fragment): LacZα fragment of β-galactosidase; lacZ fragment
   4124..4552    +  rep_origin     f1 ori (sequence partly withheld): f1 bacteriophage origin of replication; arrow indicates direction of (+) strand synthesis
   4580..4631    -  misc_feature   bom (fragment): basis of mobility region from pBR322
   4787..6499    -  CDS            ADE2: PUR6_YEAST - Experimental evidence at protein level: Swiss-Prot protein existence level 1. From Saccharomyces cerevisiae (strain ATCC 204508 / S288c) (Baker's yeast).
   6500..6875    -  promoter       ADE2 promoter: S. cerevisiae ADE2
   6886..6999    +  rep_origin     f1 ori (fragment): f1 bacteriophage origin of replication; arrow indicates direction of (+) strand synthesis
   7000..7099    -  misc_feature   bom (fragment): basis of mobility region from pBR322
   7201..1       -  CDS            rop (fragment) (across the origin): Rop protein, which maintains plasmids at low copy number; rop
>Addgene plasmid #85190 | pRS402-GPD-GFP(S65T) | addgene full sequence | sequence record 169277 | Addgene NGS results
GACGAAAGGGCCTCGTGATACGCCTATTTTTATAGGTTAATGTCATGATAATAATGGTTTCTTAGACGTC
AGGTGGCACTTTTCGGGGAAATGTGCGCGGAACCCCTATTTGTTTATTTTTCTAAATACATTCAAATATG
TATCCGCTCATGAGACAATAACCCTGATAAATGCTTCAATAATATTGAAAAAGGAAGAGTATGAGTATTC
AACATTTCCGTGTCGCCCTTATTCCCTTTTTTGCGGCATTTTGCCTTCCTGTTTTTGCTCACCCAGAAAC
GCTGGTGAAAGTAAAAGATGCTGAAGATCAGTTGGGTGCACGAGTGGGTTACATCGAACTGGATCTCAAC
AGCGGTAAGATCCTTGAGAGTTTTCGCCCCGAAGAACGTTTTCCAATGATGAGCACTTTTAAAGTTCTGC
TATGTGGCGCGGTATTATCCCGTATTGACGCCGGGCAAGAGCAACTCGGTCGCCGCATACACTATTCTCA
GAATGACTTGGTTGAGTACTCACCAGTCACAGAAAAGCATCTTACGGATGGCATGACAGTAAGAGAATTA
TGCAGTGCTGCCATAACCATGAGTGATAACACTGCGGCCAACTTACTTCTGACAACGATCGGAGGACCGA
AGGAGCTAACCGCTTTTTTGCACAACATGGGGGATCATGTAACTCGCCTTGATCGTTGGGAACCGGAGCT
GAATGAAGCCATACCAAACGACGAGCGTGACACCACGATGCCTGTAGCAATGGCAACAACGTTGCGCAAA
CTATTAACTGGCGAACTACTTACTCTAGCTTCCCGGCAACAATTAATAGACTGGATGGAGGCGGATAAAG
TTGCAGGACCACTTCTGCGCTCGGCCCTTCCGGCTGGCTGGTTTATTGCTGATAAATCTGGAGCCGGTGA
GCGTGGGTCTCGCGGTATCATTGCAGCACTGGGGCCAGATGGTAAGCCCTCCCGTATCGTAGTTATCTAC
ACGACGGGGAGTCAGGCAACTATGGATGAACGAAATAGACAGATCGCTGAGATAGGTGCCTCACTGATTA
AGCATTGGTAACTGTCAGACCAAGTTTACTCATATATACTTTAGATTGATTTAAAACTTCATTTTTAATT
TAAAAGGATCTAGGTGAAGATCCTTTTTGATAATCTCATGACCAAAATCCCTTAACGTGAGTTTTCGTTC
CACTGAGCGTCAGACCCCGTAGAAAAGATCAAAGGATCTTCTTGAGATCCTTTTTTTCTGCGCGTAATCT
GCTGCTTGCAAACAAAAAAACCACCGCTACCAGCGGTGGTTTGTTTGCCGGATCAAGAGCTACCAACTCT
TTTTCCGAAGGTAACTGGCTTCAGCAGAGCGCAGATACCAAATACTGTTCTTCTAGTGTAGCCGTAGTTA
GGCCACCACTTCAAGAACTCTGTAGCACCGCCTACATACCTCGCTCTGCTAATCCTGTTACCAGTGGCTG
CTGCCAGTGGCGATAAGTCGTGTCTTACCGGGTTGGACTCAAGACGATAGTTACCGGATAAGGCGCAGCG
GTCGGGCTGAACGGGGGGTTCGTGCACACAGCCCAGCTTGGAGCGAACGACCTACACCGAACTGAGATAC
CTACAGCGTGAGCTATGAGAAAGCGCCACGCTTCCCGAAGGGAGAAAGGCGGACAGGTATCCGGTAAGCG
GCAGGGTCGGAACAGGAGAGCGCACGAGGGAGCTTCCAGGGGGAAACGCCTGGTATCTTTATAGTCCTGT
CGGGTTTCGCCACCTCTGACTTGAGCGTCGATTTTTGTGATGCTCGTCAGGGGGGCGGAGCCTATGGAAA
AACGCCAGCAACGCGGCCTTTTTACGGTTCCTGGCCTTTTGCTGGCCTTTTGCTCACATGTTCTTTCCTG
CGTTATCCCCTGATTCTGTGGATAACCGTATTACCGCCTTTGAGTGAGCTGATACCGCTCGCCGCAGCCG
AACGACCGAGCGCAGCGAGTCAGTGAGCGAGGAAGCGGAAGAGCGCCCAATACGCAAACCGCCTCTCCCC
GCGCGTTGGCCGATTCATTAATGCAGCTGGCACGACAGGTTTCCCGACTGGAAAGCGGGCAGTGAGCGCA
ACGCAATTAATGTGAGTTAGCTCACTCATTAGGCACCCCAGGCTTTACACTTTATGCTTCCGGCTCGTAT
GTTGTGTGGAATTGTGAGCGGATAACAATTTCACACAGGAAACAGCTATGACCATGATTACGCCAAGCGC
GCAATTAACCCTCACTAAAGGGAACAAAAGCTGGAGCTCAGTTTATCATTATCAATACTCGCCATTTCAA
AGAATACGTAAATAATTAATAGTAGTGATTTTCCTAACTTTATTTAGTCAAAAAATTAGCCTTTTAATTC
TGCTGTAACCCGTACATGCCCAAAATAGGGGGCGGGTTACACAGAATATATAACATCGTAGGTGTCTGGG
TGAACAGTTTATTCCTGGCATCCACTAAATATAATGGAGCCCGCTTTTTAAGCTGGCATCCAGAAAAAAA
AAGAATCCCAGCACCAAAATATTGTTTTCTTCACCAACCATCAGTTCATAGGTCCATTCTCTTAGCGCAA
CTACAGAGAACAGGGGCACAAACAGGCAAAAAACGGGCACAACCTCAATGGAGTGATGCAACCTGCCTGG
AGTAAATGATGACACAAGGCAATTGACCCACGCATGTATCTATCTCATTTTCTTACACCTTCTATTACCT
TCTGCTCTCTCTGATTTGGAAAAAGCTGAAAAAAAAGGTTGAAACCAGTTCCCTGAAATTATTCCCCTAC
TTGACTAATAAGTATATAAAGACGGTAGGTATTGATTGTAATTCTGTAAATCTATTTCTTAAACTTCTTA
AATTCTACTTTTATAGTTAGTCTTTTTTTTAGTTTTAAAACACCAGAACTTAGTTTCGACGGATTCTAGA
ACTAGTATGGTTAGTAAAGGAGAAGAACTTTTCACTGGAGTTGTCCCAATTCTTGTTGAATTAGATGGTG
ATGTTAATGGGCACAAATTTTCTGTCAGTGGAGAGGGTGAAGGTGATGCAACATACGGAAAACTTACCCT
TAAATTTATTTGCACTACTGGAAAACTACCTGTTCCATGGCCAACACTTGTCACTACTTTCACTTATGGT
GTTCAATGCTTTTCAAGATACCCAGATCATATGAAACGGCATGACTTTTTCAAGAGTGCCATGCCCGAAG
GTTATGTACAGGAAAGAACTATATTTTTCAAAGATGACGGGAACTACAAGACACGTGCTGAAGTCAAGTT
TGAAGGTGATACCCTTGTTAATAGAATCGAGTTAAAAGGTATTGATTTTAAAGAAGATGGAAACATTCTT
GGACACAAATTGGAATACAACTATAACTCACACAATGTATACATCATGGCAGACAAACAAAAGAATGGAA
TCAAAGTTAACTTCAAAATTAGACACAACATTGAAGATGGAAGCGTTCAACTAGCAGACCATTATCAACA
AAATACTCCAATTGGCGATGGCCCTGTCCTTTTACCAGACAACCATTACCTGTCCACACAATCTGCCCTT
TCGAAAGATCCCAACGAAAAGAGAGACCACATGGTCCTTCTTGAGTTTGTAACAGCTGCTGGGATTACAC
ATGGCATGGATGAACTATACAAATAGCTCGAGTCATGTAATTAGTTATGTCACGCTTACATTCACGCCCT
CCCCCCACATCCGCTCTAACCGAAAAGGAAGGAGTTAGACAACCTGAAGTCTAGGTCCCTATTTATTTTT
TTATAGTTATGTTAGTATTAAGAACGTTATTTATATTTCAAATTTTTCTTTTTTTTCTGTACAGACGCGT
GTACGCATGTAACATTATACTGAAAACCTTGCTTGAGAAGGTTTTGGGACGCTCGAAGGCTTTAATTTGC
GGCCGGTACCCAATTCGCCCTATAGTGAGTCGTATTACGCGCGCTCACTGGCCGTCGTTTTACAACGTCG
TGACTGGGAAAACCCTGGCGTTACCCAACTTAATCGCCTTGCAGCACATCCCCCTTTCGCCAGCTGGCGT
AATAGCGAAGAGGCCCGCACCGATCGCCCTTCCCAACAGTTGCGCAGCCTGAATGGCGAATGG
[124 nt withheld, positions 4124-4247]
C
[91 nt withheld, positions 4249-4339]
A
[49 nt withheld, positions 4341-4389]
CCTTTGACGTTGGAGTCCACGTTCTTT
[37 nt withheld, positions 4417-4453]
ACCCTATCTCGGTCTATTCTTTTGATTTATAAGGGATTTTGCCGATTTCGGCCTATTGGTTAAAAAATGA
GCTGATTTAACAAAAATTTAACGCGAATTTTAACAAAATATTAACGCTTACAATTTCCTGATGCGGTATT
TTCTCCTTACGCATCTGTGCGGTATTTCACACCGCATAGATCTTATGTATGAAATTCTTAAAAAAGGACA
CCTGTAAGCGTTGATTTCTATGTATGAAGTCCACATTTGATGTAATCATAACAAAGCCTAAAAAATAGGT
ATATCATTTTATAATTATTTGCTGTACAAGTATATCAATAAACTTATATATTACTTGTTTTCTAGATAAG
CTTCGTAACCGACAGTTTCTAACTTTTGTGCTTTGACAAGAACTTCTTCTTCTTGCTTTAATAAAAACTG
TTCCATTTTCGTTGTATAACTTGAATCATAAGCGCCAAGCAGTCTGACAGCCAACAGCGCAGCGTTCGTA
CTATTATTAATAGCGACGGTAGCTACTGGAACACCTCTAGGCATTTGCACAATTGAATGTAAAGAATCTA
CTCCATCTAGACAAGAACCTTTTACGGGCACACCGATGACAGGAAGTGGTGTCATTGCAGCCACCATACC
TGGCAAGTGAGCAGCCCCACCAGCTCCAGCGATAATTGTTTTAATTCCACGCTTGCTTGCGGAAATAGCA
TATGCTGACATCCTATGTGGAGTTCTATGAGCAGAGACTATTGTCACTTCAAATGGAACGCCAAAATCTT
TTAAAACCGCACATGCGGCAGACATTACCGGCAAGTCAGAGTCTGATCCCATGATGATTCCAACCAATGG
TTTGACCATTGCTTCCAAGTCCAACTTTTGAGCGACAGAGATTTTGATTGGAATATCAGTTCTACCTGTA
ATGTAGTTCAGCCTTTGTTCACATTCCGCCATACTGGAGGCAATAATATTTATGTGACCTACTTTTCTGT
TAGGTCTAGACTCTTTTCCATATAAGTACACTGAGGAACCTGGAGTCGCCAATGCTCTTTCGCAAGTTTC
TAGCTCTTTATCTTTTGTATGTTTGTCTCCAAGAACATTTAGCATAATGGCGTTCGTTGTAATGGTGGAG
AAAGATGTGAAATTCTTTGGCATTGGCAAATCCAATATTGATCTCAAATGAGCTTCAAATTGAGAAGTGA
CGCAAGCATCAATGGTATAATGTCCAGAGTTGTGAGGCCTTGGGGCAATTTCGTTAATAAGCAATTCCCC
TGTTTCTAAATAGAACATTTCCACACCAAATATACCACAACCGGGAAAAGATTTGATTGCATTTTCTGCC
AACAACTTCGCCTTAAGTTGAACGGAGTCCGGAACTCTAGCAGGCGCATAACATAAGTCACAAATATTGT
CCTTGTGGATAGTCTCTACAATTGGGTAAGAAAACACTAAACCGTTAACAGACCTCACAATCATGACTGC
TAATTCTTTAGTAAATGGTGCCCATTTTTCGGCGTACAAAGGACGATCCTTCAGTACTTCCAAAGCTTCC
GGAATCATTTCCTTATTCTTTACAACGAAGTTACCTCTTCCATCGTATGCCAAAGTCCTCGACTTCAAGA
CGAATGGAAAACCCAAATCTCTTCCAACATTCAATAGGGACGTCTCACTGGCTTGTTCCACAGGAACACT
TTGGGTAACTGCTATACCATTTTTGATTAAATGCTCTTTTTGAATATATTTGTCTTGTATCAATCTGATT
GTTTCTGGAGAAGGGTAAATTTTTAATTTGGGATGTTTTACTTGAAGATTCTTTAGTGTAGGAACATCAA
CATGCTCAATCTCAATCGTTAGCACATCACATTTTTCAGCTAGTTTTTCGATATCAAGAGGATTGGAAAA
GGAGCCATTAACGTGGTCATTGGAGTTGCTTATTTGTTTGGCAGGAGAATTTTCAGCATCTAGTATTACC
GTCTTAATGTTGAGCCTGTTTGCTGCCTCAACAATCATACGTCCCAATTGTCCCCCTCCTAATATACCAA
CTGTTCTAGAATCCATACTTGATTGTTTTGTCCGATTTTCTTGTTTTTCTTGATTGTTATAGTAGGATGT
ACTTAGAAGAGAGATCCAACGATTTTACGCACCAATTTATACATGAAATGCTCCATAATATTGTCCATTT
AGTTCTTAATAAAAGGTCAGCAAGAGTCAATCACTTAGTATTACCCGGTTCGTAGCCATGCAACAAGAGT
CATTTGTCAGCATAGCTGTAATAATCAATCATGACGTAAGAAATGTATCATAATTAAAAGTTGTTAAAGA
TGTCAGTGTTATGTTGGTGTTACAAAATTCTCGGCTTCTCACTAATATTTAATATCTCTTAAATTTTATC
TGTCTTTGATTCTTTTAAGAAAAGTTATGTATTATTCAAGAATTAATTCAGATCTATTCTTTTGATTTAT
AAGGGATTTTGCCGATTTCGGCCTATTGGTTAAAAAATGAGCTGATTTAACAAAAATTTAACGCGAATTT
TAACAAAATATTAACGCTTACAATTTCCTGATGCGGTATTTTCTCCTTACGCATCTGTGCGGTATTTCAC
ACCGCATATGGTGCACTCTCAGTACAATCTGCTCTGATGCCGCATAGTTAAGCCAGCCCCGACACCCGCC
AACACCCGCTGACGCGCCCTGACGGGCTTGTCTGCTCCCGGCATCCGCTTACAGACAAGCTGTGACCGTC
TCCGGGAGCTGCATGTGTCAGAGGTTTTCACCGTCATCACCGAAACGCGCGA
