>Addgene plasmid #85190 | pRS402-GPD-GFP(S65T) | addgene partial sequence | sequence record 165819 | pRS-marker 5'-cggcatcagagcagattgta-3'
AATACCGCACAGATGCGTAAGGAGAAAATACCGCATCAGGAAATTGTAAGCGTTAATATTTTGTTAAAAT
TCGCGTTAAATTTTTGTTAAATCAGCTCATTTTTTAACCAATAGGCCGAAATCGGCAAAATCCCTTATAA
ATCAAAAGAATAGATCTGAATTAATTCTTGAATAATACATAACTTTTCTTAAAAGAATCAAAGACAGATA
AAATTTAAGAGATATTAAATATTAGTGAGAAGCCGAGAATTTTGTAACACCAACATAACACTGACATCTT
TAACAACTTTTAATTATGATACATTTCTTACGTCATGATTGATTATTACAGCTATGCTGACAAATGACTC
TTGTTGCATGGCTACGAACCGGGTAATACTAAGTGATTGACTCTTGCTGACCTTTTATTAAGAACTAAAT
GGACAATATTATGGAGCATTTCATGTATAAATTGGTGCGTAAAATCGTTGGATCTCTCTTCTAAGTACAT
CCTACTATAACAATCAAGAAAAACAAGAAAATCGGACAAAACAATCAAGTATGGATTCTAGAACAGTTGG
TATATTAGGAGGGGGACAATTGGGACGTATGATTGTTGAGGCAGCAAACAGGCTCAACATTAAGACGGTA
ATACTAGATGCTGAAAATTCTCCTGCCAAACAAATAAGCAACTCCAATGACCACGTTAATGGCTCCTTTT
CCAATCCTCTTGATATCGAAAAACTAGCTGAAAAATGTGATGTGCTAACGATTGAGATTGAGCATGTTGA
TGTTCCTACACTAAAGAATCTTCAAGTAAAACATCCCAAATTAAAAATTTACCCTTCTCCAGAAACAATC
AGATTGATACAAGACAAATATATTCAAAAAGAGCATTTAATCAAAAATGGTATAGC
