>Addgene plasmid #85190 | pRS402-GPD-GFP(S65T) | addgene partial sequence | sequence record 166153 | GPDpro-F 5'-CGGTAGGTATTGATTGTAATTCTG-3'
TTCTTGTTGAATTAGATGGTGATGTTAATGGGCACAAATTTTCTGTCAGTGGAGAGGGTGAAGGTGATGC
AACATACGGAAAACTTACCCTTAAATTTATTTGCACTACTGGAAAACTACCTGTTCCATGGCCAACACTT
GTCACTACTTTCACTTATGGTGTTCAATGCTTTTCAAGATACCCAGATCATATGAAACGGCATGACTTTT
TCAAGAGTGCCATGCCCGAAGGTTATGTACAGGAAAGAACTATATTTTTCAAAGATGACGGGAACTACAA
GACACGTGCTGAAGTCAAGTTTGAAGGTGATACCCTTGTTAATAGAATCGAGTTAAAAGGTATTGATTTT
AAAGAAGATGGAAACATTCTTGGACACAAATTGGAATACAACTATAACTCACACAATGTATACATCATGG
CAGACAAACAAAAGAATGGAATCAAAGTTAACTTCAAAATTAGACACAACATTGAAGATGGAAGCGTTCA
ACTAGCAGACCATTATCAACAAAATACTCCAATTGGCGATGGCCCTGTCCTTTTACCAGACAACCATTAC
CTGTCCACACAATCTGCCCTTTCGAAAGATCCCAACGAAAAGAGAGACCACATGGTCCTTCTTGAGTTTG
TAACAGCTGCTGGGATTACACATGGCATGGATGAACTATACAAATAGCTCGAGTCATGTAATTA
