>Addgene plasmid #85190 | pRS402-GPD-GFP(S65T) | addgene partial sequence | sequence record 166646 | F1ori-F 5'-GTGGACTCTTGTTCCAAACTGG-3'
GGTCTATTCTTTTGATTTATAAGGGATTTTGCCGATTTCGGCCTATTGGTTAAAAAATGAGCTGATTTAA
CAAAAATTTAACGCGAATTTTAACAAAATATTAACGCTTACAATTTCCTGATGCGGTATTTTCTCCTTAC
GCATCTGTGCGGTATTTCACACCGCATAGATCTTATGTATGAAATTCTTAAAAAAGGACACCTGTAAGCG
TTGATTTCTATGTATGAAGTCCACATTTGATGTAATCATAACAAAGCCTAAAAAATAGGTATATCATTTT
ATAATTATTTGCTGTACAAGTATATCAATAAACTTATATATTACTTGTTTTCTAGATAAGCTTCGTAACC
GACAGTTTCTAACTTTTGTGCTTTGACAAGAACTTCTTCTTCTTGCTTTAATAAAAACTGTTCCATTTTC
GTTGTATAACTTGAATCATAAGCGCCAAGCAGTCTGACAGCCAACAGCGCAGCGTTCGTACTATTATTAA
TAGCGACGGTAGCTACTGGAACACCTCTAGGCATTTGCACAATTGAATGTAAAGAATCTACTCCATCTAG
ACAAGAACCTTTTACGGGCACACCGATGACAGGAAGTGGTGTCATTGCAGCCACCATACCTGGCAAGTGA
GCAGCCCCACCAGCTCCAGCGATAATTGTTTTAATTCCACGCTTGCTTGCGGAAATAGCATATGCTGACA
TCCTATGTGGAGTTCTATGAGCAGAGACTATTGTCACTTCAAATGGAACGCCAAAATCTTTTAAAACCGC
ACATGCGGCAGACATTACCGGCAAGTCAGAGTCTGATCCCATGATGATTCCAACCAATGGTTTGACCATT
GCTTCCAAGTCCAACTTTTGAGCGACAGAGATTTTGATTGGAATATCAGTTCTACCTGTAATGTAGTTCA
GCCTTTGTTC
